>Addgene plasmid #123117 | pDEST-CMV GFP-GABARAPL1 WT | addgene full sequence | sequence record 244032 | Addgene NGS Result
TCGACGGATCGGGAGATCTCCCGATCCCCTATGGTGCACTCTCAGTACAATCTGCTCTGATGCCGCATAG
TTAAGCCAGTATCTGCTCCCTGCTTGTGTGTTGGAGGTCGCTGAGTAGTGCGCGAGCAAAATTTAAGCTA
CAACAAGGCAAGGCTTGACCGACAATTGCATGAAGAATCTGCTTAGGGTTAGGCGTTTTGCGCTGCTTCG
CGATGTACGGGCCAGATATACGCGTTGACATTGATTATTGACTAGTTATTAATAGTAATCAATTACGGGG
TCATTAGTTCATAGCCCATATATGGAGTTCCGCGTTACATAACTTACGGTAAATGGCCCGCCTGGCTGAC
CGCCCAACGACCCCCGCCCATTGACGTCAATAATGACGTATGTTCCCATAGTAACGCCAATAGGGACTTT
CCATTGACGTCAATGGGTGGAGTATTTACGGTAAACTGCCCACTTGGCAGTACATCAAGTGTATCATATG
CCAAGTACGCCCCCTATTGACGTCAATGACGGTAAATGGCCCGCCTGGCATTATGCCCAGTACATGACCT
TATGGGACTTTCCTACTTGGCAGTACATCTACGTATTAGTCATCGCTATTACCATGGTGATGCGGTTTTG
GCAGTACATCAATGGGCGTGGATAGCGGTTTGACTCACGGGGATTTCCAAGTCTCCACCCCATTGACGTC
AATGGGAGTTTGTTTTGGCACCAAAATCAACGGGACTTTCCAAAATGTCGTAACAACTCCGCCCCATTGA
CGCAAATGGGCGGTAGGCGTGTACGGTGGGAGGTCTATATAAGCAGAGCTCGTTTAGTGAACCGTCAGAA
TTGATCTGGTACCGCCACCATGGTGAGCAAGGGCGAGGAGCTGTTCACCGGGGTGGTGCCCATCCTGGTC
GAGCTGGACGGCGACGTAAACGGCCACAAGTTCAGCGTGTCCGGCGAGGGCGAGGGCGATGCCACCTACG
GCAAGCTGACCCTGAAGTTCATCTGCACCACCGGCAAGCTGCCCGTGCCCTGGCCCACCCTCGTGACCAC
CCTGACCTACGGCGTGCAGTGCTTCAGCCGCTACCCCGACCACATGAAGCAGCACGACTTCTTCAAGTCC
GCCATGCCCGAAGGCTACGTCCAGGAGCGCACCATCTTCTTCAAGGACGACGGCAACTACAAGACCCGCG
CCGAGGTGAAGTTCGAGGGCGACACCCTGGTGAACCGCATCGAGCTGAAGGGCATCGACTTCAAGGAGGA
CGGCAACATCCTGGGGCACAAGCTGGAGTACAACTACAACAGCCACAACGTCTATATCATGGCCGACAAG
CAGAAGAACGGCATCAAGGTGAACTTCAAGATCCGCCACAACATCGAGGACGGCAGCGTGCAGCTCGCCG
ACCACTACCAGCAGAACACCCCCATCGGCGACGGCCCCGTGCTGCTGCCCGACAACCACTACCTGAGCAC
CCAGTCCGCCCTGAGCAAAGACCCCAACGAGAAGCGCGATCACATGGTCCTGCTGGAGTTCGTGACCGCC
GCCGGGATCACTCACGGCATGGACGAGCTCTACAAAAGCGGTTCCGGACCGGATCAAACAAGTTTGTACA
AAAAAGCAGGCTTAATGAAGTTCCAGTACAAGGAGGACCATCCCTTTGAGTATCGGAAAAAGGAAGGAGA
AAAGATCCGGAAGAAATATCCGGACAGGGTCCCCGTGATTGTAGAGAAGGCTCCAAAAGCCAGGGTGCCT
GATCTGGACAAGAGGAAGTACCTAGTGCCCTCTGACCTTACTGTTGGCCAGTTCTACTTCTTAATCCGGA
AGAGAATCCACCTGAGACCTGAGGACGCCTTATTCTTCTTTGTCAACAACACCATCCCTCCCACCAGTGC
TACCATGGGCCAACTGTATGAGGACAATCATGAGGAAGACTATTTTCTGTATGTGGCCTACAGTGATGAG
AGTGTCTATGGGAAATAATACCCAGCTTTCTTGTACAAAGTGGTGATAATTAATTAAGATAAACCCGCTG
ATCAGCCTCGACTGTGCCTTCTAGTTGCCAGCCATCTGTTGTTTGCCCCTCCCCCGTGCCTTCCTTGACC
CTGGAAGGTGCCACTCCCACTGTCCTTTCCTAATAAAATGAGGAAATTGCATCGCATTGTCTGAGTAGGT
GTCATTCTATTCTGGGGGGTGGGGTGGGGCAGGACAGCAAGGGGGAGGATTGGGAAGACAATAGCAGGCA
TGCTGGGGATGCGGTGGGCTCTATGGCTTCTGAGGCGGAAAGAACCAGCTGGGGCTCTAGGGGGTATCCC
C
[124 nt withheld, positions 2312-2435]
C
[91 nt withheld, positions 2437-2527]
A
[49 nt withheld, positions 2529-2577]
CCTTTGACGTTGGAGTCCACGTTCTTT
[37 nt withheld, positions 2605-2641]
ACCCTATCTCGGTCTATTCTTTTGATTTATAAGGGATTTTGCCGATTTCGGCCTATTGGTTAAAAAATGA
GCTGATTTAACAAAAATTTAACGCGAATTAATTCTGTGGAATGTGTGTCAGTTAGGGTGTGGAAAGTCCC
CAGGCTCCCCAGCAGGCAGAAGTATGCAAAGCATGCATCTCAATTAGTCAGCAACCAGGTGTGGAAAGTC
CCCAGGCTCCCCAGCAGGCAGAAGTATGCAAAGCATGCATCTCAATTAGTCAGCAACCATAGTCCCGCCC
CTAACTCCGCCCATCCCGCCCCTAACTCCGCCCAGTTCCGCCCATTCTCCGCCCCATGGCTGACTAATTT
TTTTTATTTATGCAGAGGCCGAGGCCGCCTCTGCCTCTGAGCTATTCCAGAAGTAGTGAGGAGGCTTTTT
TGGAGGCCTAGGCTTTTGCAAAAAGCTCCCGGGAGCTTGTATATCCATTTTCGGATCTGATCAAGAGACA
GGATGAGGATCGTTTCGCATGATTGAACAAGATGGATTGCACGCAGGTTCTCCGGCCGCTTGGGTGGAGA
GGCTATTCGGCTATGACTGGGCACAACAGACAATCGGCTGCTCTGATGCCGCCGTGTTCCGGCTGTCAGC
GCAGGGGCGCCCGGTTCTTTTTGTCAAGACCGACCTGTCCGGTGCCCTGAATGAACTGCAGGACGAGGCA
GCGCGGCTATCGTGGCTGGCCACGACGGGCGTTCCTTGCGCAGCTGTGCTCGACGTTGTCACTGAAGCGG
GAAGGGACTGGCTGCTATTGGGCGAAGTGCCGGGGCAGGATCTCCTGTCATCTCACCTTGCTCCTGCCGA
GAAAGTATCCATCATGGCTGATGCAATGCGGCGGCTGCATACGCTTGATCCGGCTACCTGCCCATTCGAC
CACCAAGCGAAACATCGCATCGAGCGAGCACGTACTCGGATGGAAGCCGGTCTTGTCGATCAGGATGATC
TGGACGAAGAGCATCAGGGGCTCGCGCCAGCCGAACTGTTCGCCAGGCTCAAGGCGCGCATGCCCGACGG
CGAGGATCTCGTCGTGACCCATGGCGATGCCTGCTTGCCGAATATCATGGTGGAAAATGGCCGCTTTTCT
GGATTCATCGACTGTGGCCGGCTGGGTGTGGCGGACCGCTATCAGGACATAGCGTTGGCTACCCGTGATA
TTGCTGAAGAGCTTGGCGGCGAATGGGCTGACCGCTTCCTCGTGCTTTACGGTATCGCCGCTCCCGATTC
GCAGCGCATCGCCTTCTATCGCCTTCTTGACGAGTTCTTCTGAGCGGGACTCTGGGGTTCGAAATGACCG
ACCAAGCGACGCCCAACCTGCCATCACGAGATTTCGATTCCACCGCCGCCTTCTATGAAAGGTTGGGCTT
CGGAATCGTTTTCCGGGACGCCGGCTGGATGATCCTCCAGCGCGGGGATCTCATGCTGGAGTTCTTCGCC
CACCCCAACTTGTTTATTGCAGCTTATAATGGTTACAAATAAAGCAATAGCATCACAAATTTCACAAATA
AAGCATTTTTTTCACTGCATTCTAGTTGTGGTTTGTCCAAACTCATCAATGTATCTTATCATGTCTGTAT
ACCGTCGACCTCTAGCTAGAGCTTGGCGTAATCATGGTCATAGCTGTTTCCTGTGTGAAATTGTTATCCG
CTCACAATTCCACACAACATACGAGCCGGAAGCATAAAGTGTAAAGCCTGGGGTGCCTAATGAGTGAGCT
AACTCACATTAATTGCGTTGCGCTCACTGCCCGCTTTCCAGTCGGGAAACCTGTCGTGCCAGCTGCATTA
ATGAATCGGCCAACGCGCGGGGAGAGGCGGTTTGCGTATTGGGCGCTCTTCCGCTTCCTCGCTCACTGAC
TCGCTGCGCTCGGTCGTTCGGCTGCGGCGAGCGGTATCAGCTCACTCAAAGGCGGTAATACGGTTATCCA
CAGAATCAGGGGATAACGCAGGAAAGAACATGTGAGCAAAAGGCCAGCAAAAGGCCAGGAACCGTAAAAA
GGCCGCGTTGCTGGCGTTTTTCCATAGGCTCCGCCCCCCTGACGAGCATCACAAAAATCGACGCTCAAGT
CAGAGGTGGCGAAACCCGACAGGACTATAAAGATACCAGGCGTTTCCCCCTGGAAGCTCCCTCGTGCGCT
CTCCTGTTCCGACCCTGCCGCTTACCGGATACCTGTCCGCCTTTCTCCCTTCGGGAAGCGTGGCGCTTTC
TCATAGCTCACGCTGTAGGTATCTCAGTTCGGTGTAGGTCGTTCGCTCCAAGCTGGGCTGTGTGCACGAA
CCCCCCGTTCAGCCCGACCGCTGCGCCTTATCCGGTAACTATCGTCTTGAGTCCAACCCGGTAAGACACG
ACTTATCGCCACTGGCAGCAGCCACTGGTAACAGGATTAGCAGAGCGAGGTATGTAGGCGGTGCTACAGA
GTTCTTGAAGTGGTGGCCTAACTACGGCTACACTAGAAGAACAGTATTTGGTATCTGCGCTCTGCTGAAG
CCAGTTACCTTCGGAAAAAGAGTTGGTAGCTCTTGATCCGGCAAACAAACCACCGCTGGTAGCGGTGGTT
TTTTTGTTTGCAAGCAGCAGATTACGCGCAGAAAAAAAGGATCTCAAGAAGATCCTTTGATCTTTTCTAC
GGGGTCTGACGCTCAGTGGAACGAAAACTCACGTTAAGGGATTTTGGTCATGAGATTATCAAAAAGGATC
TTCACCTAGATCCTTTTAAATTAAAAATGAAGTTTTAAATCAATCTAAAGTATATATGAGTAAACTTGGT
CTGACAGTTACCAATGCTTAATCAGTGAGGCACCTATCTCAGCGATCTGTCTATTTCGTTCATCCATAGT
TGCCTGACTCCCCGTCGTGTAGATAACTACGATACGGGAGGGCTTACCATCTGGCCCCAGTGCTGCAATG
ATACCGCGAGACCCACGCTCACCGGCTCCAGATTTATCAGCAATAAACCAGCCAGCCGGAAGGGCCGAGC
GCAGAAGTGGTCCTGCAACTTTATCCGCCTCCATCCAGTCTATTAATTGTTGCCGGGAAGCTAGAGTAAG
TAGTTCGCCAGTTAATAGTTTGCGCAACGTTGTTGCCATTGCTACAGGCATCGTGGTGTCACGCTCGTCG
TTTGGTATGGCTTCATTCAGCTCCGGTTCCCAACGATCAAGGCGAGTTACATGATCCCCCATGTTGTGCA
AAAAAGCGGTTAGCTCCTTCGGTCCTCCGATCGTTGTCAGAAGTAAGTTGGCCGCAGTGTTATCACTCAT
GGTTATGGCAGCACTGCATAATTCTCTTACTGTCATGCCATCCGTAAGATGCTTTTCTGTGACTGGTGAG
TACTCAACCAAGTCATTCTGAGAATAGTGTATGCGGCGACCGAGTTGCTCTTGCCCGGCGTCAATACGGG
ATAATACCGCGCCACATAGCAGAACTTTAAAAGTGCTCATCATTGGAAAACGTTCTTCGGGGCGAAAACT
CTCAAGGATCTTACCGCTGTTGAGATCCAGTTCGATGTAACCCACTCGTGCACCCAACTGATCTTCAGCA
TCTTTTACTTTCACCAGCGTTTCTGGGTGAGCAAAAACAGGAAGGCAAAATGCCGCAAAAAAGGGAATAA
GGGCGACACGGAAATGTTGAATACTCATACTCTTCCTTTTTCAATATTATTGAAGCATTTATCAGGGTTA
TTGTCTCATGAGCGGATACATATTTGAATGTATTTAGAAAAATAAACAAATAGGGGTTCCGCGCACATTT
CCCCGAAAAGTGCCACCTGACG
Features (pLannotate 1.2.2; 21 found; start..end, strand, type, name):
     30..82      -  misc_feature   bom (fragment): basis of mobility region from pBR322
    237..616     +  enhancer       CMV enhancer: human cytomegalovirus immediate early enhancer
    617..820     +  promoter       CMV promoter: human cytomegalovirus (CMV) immediate early promoter
    860..1576    +  CDS            EGFP: EGFP is a basic (constitutively fluorescent) green fluorescent protein published in 1996, derived from Aequorea victoria. It is reported to be a rapidly-maturing weak dimer with moderate acid sensitivity.
   1598..1622    +  protein_bind   attB1: mutant version of attB; recombination site for the Gateway® BP reaction BP Clonase™
   1625..1975    +  CDS            GABARAPL1: GBRL1_HUMAN - Also known as GEC1. Experimental evidence at protein level: Swiss-Prot protein existence level 1. Ubiquitin-like modifier that increases cell-surface expression of kappa-type opioid receptor through facilitating anterograde intracellular trafficking of the receptor (PubMed:16431922). Involved in formation of autophagosomal vacuoles (PubMed:20404487). While LC3s are involved in elongation of the phagophore membrane, the GABARAP/GATE-16 subfamily is essential for a later stage in autophagosome maturation (PubMed:20404487). Through its interaction with the reticulophagy receptor TEX
   1980..2004    -  protein_bind   attB2: mutant version of attB; recombination site for the Gateway® BP reaction BP Clonase™
   2042..2266    +  polyA_signal   bGH poly(A) signal: bovine growth hormone polyadenylation signal
   2270..2291    +  promoter       SV40 promoter (fragment): SV40 enhancer and early promoter
   2312..2740    +  rep_origin     f1 ori (sequence partly withheld): f1 bacteriophage origin of replication; arrow indicates direction of (+) strand synthesis
   2754..3083    +  promoter       SV40 promoter: SV40 enhancer and early promoter
   3150..3941    +  CDS            neo: KKA2_KLEPN - Also known as kan, nptII. Experimental evidence at protein level: Swiss-Prot protein existence level 1. Resistance to kanamycin, neomycin, paromomycin, ribostamycin, butirosin and gentamicin B. From Klebsiella pneumoniae.
   3965..4123    +  CDS            ble (fragment): BLE_KLEPN - Experimental evidence at protein level: Swiss-Prot protein existence level 1. Binding protein with a strong affinity to the bleomycin family of antibiotics. Binds to CL990; an antimitotic-antibiotic compound. From Klebsiella pneumoniae.
   4118..4239    +  polyA_signal   SV40 poly(A) signal: SV40 polyadenylation signal
   4312..4328    -  protein_bind   lac operator: The lac repressor binds to the lac operator to inhibit transcription in E. coli. This inhibition can be relieved by adding lactose or isopropyl-β-D-thiogalactopyranoside (IPTG). lac repressor encoded by lacI
   4336..4366    -  promoter       lac promoter: promoter for the E. coli lac operon
   4381..4402    -  protein_bind   CAP binding site: CAP binding activates transcription in the presence of cAMP. E. coli catabolite activator protein
   4415..4507    -  CDS            lacI (fragment): lac repressor; lacI; The lac repressor binds to the lac operator to inhibit transcription in E. coli. This inhibition can be relieved by adding lactose or isopropyl-β-D-thiogalactopyranoside (IPTG).
   4690..5278    -  rep_origin     ori: high-copy-number ColE1/pMB1/pBR322/pUC origin of replication
   5449..6309    -  CDS            AmpR: β-lactamase; bla; confers resistance to ampicillin, carbenicillin, and related antibiotics
   6310..6414    -  promoter       AmpR promoter: bla
