[The description below was written by a language model from this plasmid's Addgene catalogue record and pLannotate feature annotations shown in this document.]
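Description:
pDEST-CMV GFP-GABARAPL1 WT is a mammalian expression plasmid built on the pDEST-CMV-N-EGFP Gateway destination backbone, designed to produce wild-type human GABARAPL1 fused at its N terminus to EGFP. The sequenced record is about 6.4 kb. In bacteria it replicates from a high-copy ColE1/pUC-type origin and is selected through the β-lactamase (AmpR) gene under its own promoter. An f1 phage origin is also present, along with remnants of lac regulatory sequence and a bom fragment carried over from the parental vectors. For selection in mammalian cells, an SV40 enhancer/early promoter drives a neomycin phosphotransferase gene terminated by an SV40 polyadenylation signal, allowing G418 selection of stable transfectants. A short ble fragment annotated after neo appears to be residual sequence rather than a functional marker.

The expression cassette consists of the human cytomegalovirus immediate-early enhancer and promoter, the EGFP coding sequence, an attB1 site, the GABARAPL1 open reading frame, an attB2 site and the bovine growth hormone polyadenylation signal. The attB sites are the scars of the Gateway recombination used to transfer the insert into the destination vector, and attB1 is positioned between EGFP and GABARAPL1 so that it is read through as a linker in the fusion protein. GABARAPL1 is a ubiquitin-like ATG8-family modifier involved in autophagosome formation and maturation. Placing the tag at the N terminus leaves the C terminus free, which is where ATG8-family proteins are generally processed by ATG4 proteases before lipid conjugation. The associated study concerns the redundancy of human ATG4 isoforms in LC3/GABARAP processing, so the construct suits fluorescence-based tracking of GABARAPL1 localisation and processing in cultured mammalian cells.
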