Addgene plasmid #123117: pDEST-CMV GFP-GABARAPL1 WT
Purpose: Expresses EGFP-GABARAPL1 wild-type in mammalian cells.
Depositing lab: Robin Ketteler. Depositing organization: University College London. Publication: Redundancy of human ATG4 protease isoforms in autophagy and LC3/GABARAP processing revealed in cells. Agrotis A, Pengo N, Burden JJ, Ketteler R. Autophagy. 2019 Jan 21. doi: 10.1080/15548627.2019.1569925. PubMed 30661429.
Backbone
  Vector backbone: pDEST-CMV-N-EGFP
  Backbone size w/o insert (bp): 6052
  Vector type: Mammalian Expression
  Selectable markers: Neomycin (select with G418)
Growth in bacteria
  Bacterial resistance: Ampicillin, 100 μg/mL
  Growth temperature: 37°C
  Growth strain: DH5alpha
  Copy number: High Copy
Gene/Insert
  Gene/Insert name: Gamma-aminobutyric acid receptor-associated protein-like 1
  Species: H. sapiens (human)
  GenBank ID: NM_031412.2
  Entrez Gene: GABARAPL1 (a.k.a. APG8-LIKE, APG8L, ATG8, ATG8B, ATG8L, GEC1)
  Promoter: CMV
  Tag / fusion protein: EGFP (N terminal on backbone)
  Cloning method: Gateway Cloning
  Sequencing primers: 5′ EGFP C F; 3′ BGH Reverse
Terms and licenses: Academic/Nonprofit Terms; Industry Terms: Not Available to Industry
How to cite: pDEST-CMV GFP-GABARAPL1 WT was a gift from Robin Ketteler (Addgene plasmid # 123117 ; http://n2t.net/addgene:123117 ; RRID:Addgene_123117)
